>Addgene plasmid #48082 | pCMX-Gal4-hMeCP2 | addgene partial sequence | sequence record 82849 | Gal4-N-term 5'-GAGTAGTAACAAAGGTCAA-3'
GGGGATCCGTCGACGGATGGTAGCTGGGATGTTAGGGCTCAGGGAAGAAAAGTCAGAAGACCAGGACCTC
CAGGGCCTCAAGGACAAACCCCTCAAGTTTAAAAAGGTGAAGAAAGATAAGAAAGAAGAGAAAGAGGGCA
AGCATGAGCCCGTGCAGCCATCAGCCCACCACTCTGCTGAGCCCGCAGAGGCAGGCAAAGCAGAGACATC
AGAAGGGTCAGGCTCCGCCCCGGCTGTGCCGGAAGCTTCTGCCTCCCCCAAACAGCGGCGCTCCATCATC
CGTGACCGGGGACCCATGTATGATGACCCCACCCTGCCTGAAGGCTGGACACGGAAGCTTAAGCAAAGGA
AATCTGGCCGCTCTGCTGGGAAGTATGATGTGTATTTGATCAATCCCCAGGGAAAAGCCTTTCGCTCTAA
AGTGGAGTTGATTGCGTACTTCGAAAAGGTAGGCGACACATCCCTGGACCCTAATGATTTTGACTTCACG
GTAACTGGGAGAGGGAGCCCCTCCCGGCGAGAGCAGAAACCACCTAAGAAGCCCAAATCTCCCAAAGCTC
CAGGAACTGGCAGAGGCCGGGGACGCCCCAAAGGGAGCGGCACCACGAGACCCAAGGCGGCCACGTCAGA
GGGTGTGCAGGTGAAAAGGGTCCTGGAGAAAAGTCCTGGGAAGCTCCTTGTCAAGATGCCTTTTCAAACT
TCGCCAGGGGGCAAGGCTGAGGGGGGTGGGGCCACCACATCCACCCAGGTCATGGTGATCAAACGCCCCG
GCAGGAAGCGAAAAGCTGAGGCCGACCCTCAGGCCATTCCCAAGAAACGGGGCCGAAAGCCGGGGAGTGT
GGTGGCAGCCGCTGCCGCCGAGGCCAAAAAGAAAGCCGTGAAGGAGTCTTCTATCCGATCTGTGCAGGAG
ACCGTACTCCCCATCAAGAAGCGCAAGACC
