[The description below was written by a language model from this plasmid's Addgene catalogue record.]
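Description:
pCMX-Gal4-hMeCP2 is a mammalian expression plasmid built on the pCMX-Gal4 backbone (about 4.5 kb without the insert) that produces wild-type human methyl-CpG binding protein 2 (MECP2) tagged with Gal4. It is maintained in E. coli as a high-copy plasmid under ampicillin selection. No mammalian selection marker is recorded, which suggests use by transient transfection, although the record does not say so. No feature table is available, so the promoter, polyadenylation signal, origin of replication and exact fusion junctions are not documented. The pCMX name suggests a cytomegalovirus promoter-driven vector, but this is an inference from the name rather than a listed feature. The use of a Gal4 N-terminal sequencing primer to read into the insert is consistent with the Gal4 moiety lying upstream of MeCP2, which would make it an N-terminal fusion. The cloning method is recorded as unknown.

Gal4 fusions of this type usually carry the yeast Gal4 DNA-binding domain, which tethers the fused protein to Gal4 upstream activating sequences placed in front of a reporter gene. This allows the protein's transcriptional activity to be measured independently of its own DNA-binding specificity. For MeCP2, a methyl-DNA binding protein mutated in Rett syndrome, such a construct would suit tethered repression assays in cultured mammalian cells, though the record states the purpose only as mammalian expression of Gal4-tagged wild-type MeCP2. The plasmid comes from a study of how an AT-hook domain in MeCP2 affects the clinical course of Rett syndrome and related disorders, where the wild-type version would plausibly serve as the reference for mutant forms.
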