Addgene plasmid #48082: pCMX-Gal4-hMeCP2
Purpose: Mammalian expression of Gal4 tagged MeCP2-WT
Depositing lab: Huda Zoghbi. Depositing organization: Baylor College of Medicine. Publication: An AT-hook domain in MeCP2 determines the clinical course of Rett syndrome and related disorders. Baker SA, Chen L, Wilkins AD, Yu P, Lichtarge O, Zoghbi HY. Cell. 2013 Feb 28;152(5):984-96. doi: 10.1016/j.cell.2013.01.038. PubMed 23452848.
Backbone
  Vector backbone: pCMX-Gal4
  Backbone size w/o insert (bp): 4500
  Vector type: Mammalian Expression
Growth in bacteria
  Bacterial resistance: Ampicillin, 100 μg/mL
  Growth temperature: 37°C
  Growth strain: DH5alpha
  Copy number: High Copy
Gene/Insert
  Gene/Insert name: Methyl-CpG Binding Protein 2 (Rett Syndrome) (alt name: MeCP2)
  Species: H. sapiens (human)
  Entrez Gene: MECP2 (a.k.a. AUTSX3, MRX16, MRX79, MRXS13, MRXSL, PPMX, RS, RTS, RTT)
  Cloning method: Unknown
  Sequencing primers: 5′ Gal4 N-term
Terms and licenses: Academic/Nonprofit Terms; Industry Terms: Not Available to Industry
How to cite: pCMX-Gal4-hMeCP2 was a gift from Huda Zoghbi (Addgene plasmid # 48082 ; http://n2t.net/addgene:48082 ; RRID:Addgene_48082)
